>Addgene plasmid #58873 | mCherry_LD 0_CS A_tTA-BFP | depositor full sequence | sequence record 94234 | mCherry_LD 0_CS A_tTA-BFP sequence 8160 bps
GGGCAAAGCCCGGGCGTCGGGCGACCTTTGGTCGCCCGGCCTCAGTGAGCGAGCGAGCGCGCAGAGAGGG
AGTGGCCAACTCCATCACTAGGGGTTCCTTGTAGTTAATGATTAACCCGCCATGCTACTTATCTACGTAG
CCATGCTCTAGGGATCCGGCCAGATATACGCGTTGACATTGATTATTGACTAGTTATTAATAGTAATCAA
TTACGGGGTCATTAGTTCATAGCCCATATATGGAGTTCCGCGTTACATAACTTACGGTAAATGGCCCGCC
TGGCTGACCGCCCAACGACCCCCGCCCATTGACGTCAATAATGACGTATGTTCCCATAGTAACGCCAATA
GGGACTTTCCATTGACGTCAATGGGTGGAGTATTTACGGTAAACTGCCCACTTGGCAGTACATCAAGTGT
ATCATATGCCAAGTACGCCCCCTATTGACGTCAATGACGGTAAATGGCCCGCCTGGCATTATGCCCAGTA
CATGACCTTATGGGACTTTCCTACTTGGCAGTACATCTACGTATTAGTCATCGCTATTACCATGGTGATG
CGGTTTTGGCAGTACATCAATGGGCGTGGATAGCGGTTTGACTCACGGGGATTTCCAAGTCTCCACCCCA
TTGACGTCAATGGGAGTTTGTTTTGGCACCAAAATCAACGGGACTTTCCAAAATGTCGTAACAACTCCGC
CCCATTGACGCAAATGGGCGGTAGGCGTGTACGGTGGGAGGTCTATATAAGCAGAGCTCTCTGGCTAACT
AGAGAACCCACTGCTTACTGGCTTATCGAAATTAATACGACTCACTATAGGGAGACCCAAGCTGGCTAGC
GCCATCATGTGCCGAGCCATCTCTCTTAGGCGCTTGCTGCTGCTGCTGCTGCAGCTGTCACAACTCCTAG
CTGTCACTCAAGGGATGGTGAGCAAGGGCGAGGAGGATAACATGGCCATCATCAAGGAGTTCATGCGCTT
CAAGGTGCACATGGAGGGCTCCGTGAACGGCCACGAGTTCGAGATCGAGGGCGAGGGCGAGGGCCGCCCC
TACGAGGGCACCCAGACCGCCAAGCTGAAGGTGACCAAGGGTGGCCCCCTGCCCTTCGCCTGGGACATCC
TGTCCCCTCAGTTCATGTACGGCTCCAAGGCCTACGTGAAGCACCCCGCCGACATCCCCGACTACTTGAA
GCTGTCCTTCCCCGAGGGCTTCAAGTGGGAGCGCGTGATGAACTTCGAGGACGGCGGCGTGGTGACCGTG
ACCCAGGACTCCTCCCTGCAGGACGGCGAGTTCATCTACAAGGTGAAGCTGCGCGGCACCAACTTCCCCT
CCGACGGCCCCGTAATGCAGAAGAAGACCATGGGCTGGGAGGCCTCCTCCGAGCGGATGTACCCCGAGGA
CGGCGCCCTGAAGGGCGAGATCAAGCAGAGGCTGAAGCTGAAGGACGGCGGCCACTACGACGCTGAGGTC
AAGACCACCTACAAGGCCAAGAAGCCCGTGCAGCTGCCCGGCGCCTACAACGTCAACATCAAGTTGGACA
TCACCTCCCACAACGAGGACTACACCATCGTGGAACAGTACGAACGCGCCGAGGGCCGCCACTCCACCGG
CGGCATGGACGAGCTGTACAAGAAGCTTTTTTGGGCACTGGTCGTGGTTGCTGGAGTCCTGTTTTGTTAT
GGCTTGCTAGTGACAGTGGCTCTTTGTGTTGAAAACCTGTATTTTCAGGCAATGTCTAGATTAGATAAAA
GTAAAGTGATTAACAGCGCATTAGAGCTGCTTAATGAGGTCGGAATCGAAGGTTTAACAACCCGTAAACT
CGCCCAGAAGCTAGGTGTAGAGCAGCCTACATTGTATTGGCATGTAAAAAATAAGCGGGCTTTGCTCGAC
GCCTTAGCCATTGAGATGTTAGATAGGCACCATACTCACTTTTGCCCTTTAGAAGGGGAAAGCTGGCAAG
ATTTTTTACGTAATAACGCTAAAAGTTTTAGATGTGCTTTACTAAGTCATCGCGATGGAGCAAAAGTACA
TTTAGGTACACGGCCTACAGAAAAACAGTATGAAACTCTCGAAAATCAATTAGCCTTTTTATGCCAACAA
GGTTTTTCACTAGAGAATGCATTATATGCACTCAGCGCTGTGGGGCATTTTACTTTAGGTTGCGTATTGG
AAGATCAAGAGCATCAAGTCGCTAAAGAAGAAAGGGAAACACCTACTACTGATAGTATGCCGCCATTATT
ACGACAAGCTATCGAATTATTTGATCACCAAGGTGCAGAGCCAGCCTTCTTATTCGGCCTTGAATTGATC
ATATGCGGATTAGAAAAACAACTTAAATGTGAAAGTGGGTCCGCGTACAGCCGCGCGCGTACGAAAAACA
ATTACGGGTCTACCATCGAGGGCCTGCTCGATCTCCCGGACGACGACGCCCCCGAAGAGGCGGGGCTGGC
GGCTCCGCGCCTGTCCTTTCTCCCCGCGGGACACACGCGCAGACTGTCGACGGCCCCCCCGACCGATGTC
AGCCTGGGGGACGAGCTCCACTTAGACGGCGAGGACGTGGCGATGGCGCATGCCGACGCGCTAGACGATT
TCGATCTGGACATGTTGGGGGACGGGGATTCCCCGGGTCCGGGATTTACCCCCCACGACTCCGCCCCCTA
CGGCGCTCTGGATATGGCCGACTTCGAGTTTGAGCAGATGTTTACCGATGCCCTTGGAATTGACGAGTAC
GGTGGAGGTACCGGCGGAGGCTCCGGTGGTGGCTCTATGGTGAGCAAGGGCGAGGAGCTGTTCACCGGGG
TGGTGCCCATCCTGGTCGAGCTGGACGGCGACGTAAACGGCCACAAGTTCAGCGTGAGGGGCGAGGGCGA
GGGCGATGCCACCAACGGCAAGCTGACCCTGAAGTTCATCTGCACCACCGGCAAGCTGCCCGTGCCCTGG
CCCACCCTCGTGACCACCCTGAGCCACGGCGTGCAGTGCTTCGCCCGCTACCCCGACCACATGAAGCAGC
ACGACTTCTTCAAGTCCGCCATGCCCGAAGGCTACGTCCAGGAGCGCACCATCTTCTTCAAGGACGACGG
CACCTACAAGACCCGCGCCGAGGTGAAGTTCGAGGGCGACACCCTAGTGAACCGCATCGAGCTGAAGGGC
GTCGACTTCAAGGAGGACGGCAACATCCTGGGGCACAAGCTGGAGTACAACTTCAACAGCCACAACATCT
ATATCATGGCCGTCAAGCAGAAGAACGGCATCAAGGTGAACTTCAAGATCCGCCACAACGTGGAGGACGG
CAGCGTGCAGCTCGCCGACCACTACCAGCAGAACACCCCCATCGGCGACGGCCCCGTGCTGCTGCCCGAC
AGCCACTACCTGAGCACCCAGTCCGTGCTGAGCAAAGACCCCAACGAGAAGCGCGATCACATGGTCCTGC
TGGAGTTCCGCACCGCCGCCGGGATCACTCTCGGCATGGACGAGCTGTACAAGTAATAGCGGCCGCCACC
GCGGTGGAGCTGTTTAAACCTCGAGCAATTCACCCCACCAGTGCAGGCTGCCTATCAGAAAGTGGTGGCT
GGTGTGGCTAATGCCCTGGCCCACAAGTATCACTAAGCTCGCTTTCTTGCTGTCCAATTTCTATTAAAGG
TTCCTTTGTTCCCTAAGTCCAACTACTAAACTGGGGATATTATGAAGGGCCTTGAGCATCTGGATTCTGC
CTAATAAAAAACATTTATTTTCATTGCAATGATGTATTTAAATTATTTCTGAATATTTTACTAAAAAGGG
AATGTGGGAGGTCAGTGCATTTAAAACATAAAGAAATGAAGAGCTAGTTCAAACCTTGGGAAAATACACT
ATATCTTAAACTCCATGAAAGAAGGTGAGGCTGCAAACAGTAATGCACATTGGCAACAGCCCCTGATGCC
TATGCCTTATTCATCCCTCAGAAAAGGATTCAAGTAGAGGCTTGATTTGGAGGTTAAAGTTTTGCTATGC
TGTATTTTACATTACTTATTGTTTTAGCTGTCCTCATGAATGTCTTTTCACTACCCATTTGCTTATCCTG
CATCTCTCAGCCTTGACTCCACTCAGTTCTCTTGCTTAGAGATACCACCTTTCCCCTGAAGTGTTCCTTC
CATGTTTTACGGCGAGATGGTTTCTCCTCGCCTGGCCACTCAGCCTTAGTTGTCTCTGTTGTCTTATAGA
GGTCTACTTGAAGAAGGAAAAACAGGGGGCATGGTTTGACTGTCCTGTGAGCCCTTCTTCCCTGCCTCCC
CCACTCACAGTGACCCGGAATCCCTCGACATGGCAGTCTAGAGCATGGCTACGTAGATAAGTAGCATGGC
GGGTTAATCATTAACTACAAGGAACCCCTAGTGATGGAGTTGGCCACTCCCTCTCTGCGCGCTCGCTCGC
TCACTGAGGCCGGGCGACCAAAGGTCGCCCGACGCCCGGGCTTTGCCCGGGCGGCCTCAGTGAGCGAGCG
AGCGCGCCAGCTGGCGTAATAGCGAAGAGGCCCGCACCGATCGCCCTTCCCAACAGTTGCGCAGCCTGAA
TGGCGAATGGAATTCCAGACGATTGAGCGTCAAAATGTAGGTATTTCCATGAGCGTTTTTCCT
[38 nt withheld, positions 4614-4651]
C
[378 nt withheld, positions 4653-5030]
C
[91 nt withheld, positions 5032-5122]
A
[49 nt withheld, positions 5124-5172]
CCTTTGACGTTGGAGTCCACGTTCTTT
[37 nt withheld, positions 5200-5236]
ACCCTATCTCGGTCTATTCTTTTGATTTATAAGGGATTTTGCCGATTTCGGCCTATTGGTTAAAAAATGA
GCTGATTTAACAAAAATTTAACGCGAATTTTAACAAAAT
[37 nt withheld, positions 5346-5382]
T
[100 nt withheld, positions 5384-5483]
CTCAGGCAATGACCTGATAGCCTTTGTAG
[69 nt withheld, positions 5513-5581]
T
[44 nt withheld, positions 5583-5626]
ACCTACACATTACTCA
[44 nt withheld, positions 5643-5686]
TTGCGTTGAAATAAAGGCTTCTCCC
[83 nt withheld, positions 5712-5794]
TTCTTTGCCTTGCCTGTATGATTTATTGGATGTTGGAATTCCTGATGCGGTATTTTCTCCTTACGCATCT
GTGCGGTATTTCACACCGCATATGGTGCACTCTCAGTACAATCTGCTCTGATGCCGCATAGTTAAGCCAG
CCCCGACACCCGCCAACACCCGCTGACGCGCCCTGACGGGCTTGTCTGCTCCCGGCATCCGCTTACAGAC
AAGCTGTGACCGTCTCCGGGAGCTGCATGTGTCAGAGGTTTTCACCGTCATCACCGAAACGCGCGAGACG
AAAGGGCCTCGTGATACGCCTATTTTTATAGGTTAATGTCATGATAATAATGGTTTCTTAGACGTCAGGT
GGCACTTTTCGGGGAAATGTGCGCGGAACCCCTATTTGTTTATTTTTCTAAATACATTCAAATATGTATC
CGCTCATGAGACAATAACCCTGATAAATGCTTCAATAATATTGAAAAAGGAAGAGTATGAGTATTCAACA
TTTCCGTGTCGCCCTTATTCCCTTTTTTGCGGCATTTTGCCTTCCTGTTTTTGCTCACCCAGAAACGCTG
GTGAAAGTAAAAGATGCTGAAGATCAGTTGGGTGCACGAGTGGGTTACATCGAACTGGATCTCAACAGCG
GTAAGATCCTTGAGAGTTTTCGCCCCGAAGAACGTTTTCCAATGATGAGCACTTTTAAAGTTCTGCTATG
TGGCGCGGTATTATCCCGTATTGACGCCGGGCAAGAGCAACTCGGTCGCCGCATACACTATTCTCAGAAT
GACTTGGTTGAGTACTCACCAGTCACAGAAAAGCATCTTACGGATGGCATGACAGTAAGAGAATTATGCA
GTGCTGCCATAACCATGAGTGATAACACTGCGGCCAACTTACTTCTGACAACGATCGGAGGACCGAAGGA
GCTAACCGCTTTTTTGCACAACATGGGGGATCATGTAACTCGCCTTGATCGTTGGGAACCGGAGCTGAAT
GAAGCCATACCAAACGACGAGCGTGACACCACGATGCCTGTAGCAATGGCAACAACGTTGCGCAAACTAT
TAACTGGCGAACTACTTACTCTAGCTTCCCGGCAACAATTAATAGACTGGATGGAGGCGGATAAAGTTGC
AGGACCACTTCTGCGCTCGGCCCTTCCGGCTGGCTGGTTTATTGCTGATAAATCTGGAGCCGGTGAGCGT
GGGTCTCGCGGTATCATTGCAGCACTGGGGCCAGATGGTAAGCCCTCCCGTATCGTAGTTATCTACACGA
CGGGGAGTCAGGCAACTATGGATGAACGAAATAGACAGATCGCTGAGATAGGTGCCTCACTGATTAAGCA
TTGGTAACTGTCAGACCAAGTTTACTCATATATACTTTAGATTGATTTAAAACTTCATTTTTAATTTAAA
AGGATCTAGGTGAAGATCCTTTTTGATAATCTCATGACCAAAATCCCTTAACGTGAGTTTTCGTTCCACT
GAGCGTCAGACCCCGTAGAAAAGATCAAAGGATCTTCTTGAGATCCTTTTTTTCTGCGCGTAATCTGCTG
CTTGCAAACAAAAAAACCACCGCTACCAGCGGTGGTTTGTTTGCCGGATCAAGAGCTACCAACTCTTTTT
CCGAAGGTAACTGGCTTCAGCAGAGCGCAGATACCAAATACTGTCCTTCTAGTGTAGCCGTAGTTAGGCC
ACCACTTCAAGAACTCTGTAGCACCGCCTACATACCTCGCTCTGCTAATCCTGTTACCAGTGGCTGCTGC
CAGTGGCGATAAGTCGTGTCTTACCGGGTTGGACTCAAGACGATAGTTACCGGATAAGGCGCAGCGGTCG
GGCTGAACGGGGGGTTCGTGCACACAGCCCAGCTTGGAGCGAACGACCTACACCGAACTGAGATACCTAC
AGCGTGAGCTATGAGAAAGCGCCACGCTTCCCGAAGGGAGAAAGGCGGACAGGTATCCGGTAAGCGGCAG
GGTCGGAACAGGAGAGCGCACGAGGGAGCTTCCAGGGGGAAACGCCTGGTATCTTTATAGTCCTGTCGGG
TTTCGCCACCTCTGACTTGAGCGTCGATTTTTGTGATGCTCGTCAGGGGGGCGGAGCCTATGGAAAAACG
CCAGCAACGCGGCCTTTTTACGGTTCCTGGCCTTTTGCTGGCCTTTTGCTCACATGTTCTTTCCTGCGTT
ATCCCCTGATTCTGTGGATAACCGTATTACCGCCTTTGAGTGAGCTGATACCGCTCGCCGCAGCCGAACG
ACCGAGCGCAGCGAGTCAGTGAGCGAGGAAGCGGAAGAGCGCCCAATACGCAAACCGCCTCTCCCCGCGC
GTTGGCCGATTCATTAATGCAGCAGCTGCGCGCTCGCTCGCTCACTGAGGCCGCCC
Features (pLannotate 1.2.2; 26 found; start..end, strand, type, name):
    175..554     +  enhancer       CMV enhancer: human cytomegalovirus immediate early enhancer
    555..758     +  promoter       CMV promoter: human cytomegalovirus (CMV) immediate early promoter
    754..787     +  LTR            5' LTR (truncated) (fragment): truncated 5' long terminal repeat (LTR) from HIV-1
    803..821     +  promoter       T7 promoter: promoter for bacteriophage T7 RNA polymerase
    847..924     +  CDS            Cd4 (fragment): CD4_MOUSE - Experimental evidence at protein level: Swiss-Prot protein existence level 1. Integral membrane glycoprotein that plays an essential role in the immune response and serves multiple functions in responses against both external and internal offenses. In T-cells, functions primarily as a coreceptor for MHC class II molecule:peptide complex. The antigens presented by class II peptides are derived from extracellular proteins while class I peptides are derived from cytosolic proteins. Interacts simultaneously with the T-cell receptor (TCR) and the MHC class II presented by antigen presen
    925..1632    +  CDS            mCherry: mCherry is a basic (constitutively fluorescent) red fluorescent protein published in 2004, derived from Discosoma sp.. It is reported to be a very rapidly-maturing monomer with low acid sensitivity.
   1633..1710    +  CDS            Cd28 (fragment): CD28_MOUSE - Experimental evidence at protein level: Swiss-Prot protein existence level 1. Involved in T-cell activation, the induction of cell proliferation and cytokine production and promotion of T-cell survival. Enhances the production of IL4 and IL10 in T-cells in conjunction with TCR/CD3 ligation and CD40L costimulation. From Mus musculus (Mouse).
   1711..1729    +  CDS            TEV site (fragment): tobacco etch virus (TEV) protease recognition and cleavage site
   1732..2352    +  CDS            tetR: TETR2_ECOLX - Experimental evidence at protein level: Swiss-Prot protein existence level 1. TetR is the repressor of the tetracycline resistance element; its N-terminal region forms a helix-turn-helix structure and binds DNA. Binding of tetracycline to TetR reduces the repressor affinity for the tetracycline resistance gene (tetA) promoter operator sites. From Escherichia coli.
   2503..2735    +  CDS            VP16 AD (fragment): transcriptional activation domain of herpes simplex virus protein VP16 (Triezenberg et al., 1988; Cousens et al., 1989); UL48
   2767..3483    +  CDS            EBFP2: EBFP2 is a basic (constitutively fluorescent) blue fluorescent protein published in 2007, derived from Aequorea victoria. It is reported to be a rapidly-maturing monomer with moderate acid sensitivity.
   3488..3511    -  misc_feature   MCS (fragment): pBluescript multiple cloning site
   3526..3603    +  CDS            HBB (fragment): HBB_PONPY - Experimental evidence at transcript level: Swiss-Prot protein existence level 2. Involved in oxygen transport from the lung to the various peripheral tissues. From Pongo pygmaeus (Bornean orangutan).
   3607..3999    +  polyA_signal   β-globin poly(A): human β-globin polyadenylation signal
   4360..4487    +  repeat_region  AAV2 ITR (fragment): inverted terminal repeat of adeno-associated virus serotype 2 inverted
   4485..4557    +  CDS            lacZα (fragment): LacZα fragment of β-galactosidase; lacZ fragment
   4566..4919    +  CDS            M13 gene IV (fragment) (sequence partly withheld): pIV; IV; phage assembly
   4907..5362    +  rep_origin     f1 ori (sequence partly withheld): f1 bacteriophage origin of replication; arrow indicates direction of (+) strand synthesis
   5425..5828    +  CDS            M13 gene II (fragment) (sequence partly withheld): pII; II; replication
   5835..5934    -  misc_feature   bom (fragment): basis of mobility region from pBR322
   6036..6071    -  CDS            rop (fragment): Rop protein, which maintains plasmids at low copy number; rop
   6166..6270    +  promoter       AmpR promoter: bla
   6271..7131    +  CDS            AmpR: β-lactamase; bla; confers resistance to ampicillin, carbenicillin, and related antibiotics
   7302..7890    +  rep_origin     ori: high-copy-number ColE1/pMB1/pBR322/pUC origin of replication
   8073..8127    +  CDS            lacI (fragment): lac repressor; lacI; The lac repressor binds to the lac operator to inhibit transcription in E. coli. This inhibition can be relieved by adding lactose or isopropyl-β-D-thiogalactopyranoside (IPTG).
   8126..99      -  repeat_region  AAV2 ITR (across the origin): inverted terminal repeat of adeno-associated virus serotype 2 inverted
