[The description below was written by a language model from this plasmid's Addgene catalogue record and pLannotate feature annotations shown in this document.]
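Description:
mCherry_LD 0_CS A_tTA-BFP is an 8,160 bp mammalian expression plasmid built on a pAAV backbone. Its expression cassette lies between two AAV2 inverted terminal repeats, so it could in principle be packaged into recombinant AAV as well as used for direct transfection. In bacteria it is maintained through a high-copy ColE1/pUC-type origin and selected with ampicillin via the β-lactamase gene. An f1 phage origin is also present, along with small backbone remnants (lacZα, lacI, rop, bom and M13 gene fragments) that have no evident functional role.

The payload is a synthetic open reading frame of about 2.6 kb, cloned between NheI and NotI. It is driven by the CMV immediate early enhancer and promoter and terminated by a human β-globin polyadenylation signal. It encodes the "target chain" of the Modular Extracellular Sensor Architecture (MESA), a two-chain engineered receptor system. A short N-terminal mouse CD4 fragment, presumably acting as a signal peptide, is followed by mCherry as the extracellular domain. With no linker domain ("LD 0"), mCherry joins directly to a CD28 transmembrane segment. On the intracellular side sits a mutated TEV protease cleavage sequence carrying alanine at the P1' position ("CS A"), followed by the tetracycline-controlled transactivator tTA (TetR fused to a VP16 activation domain) and a C-terminal EBFP2.

In the MESA design, a partner chain bearing TEV protease cleaves this site when the two chains are brought together. That releases tTA-BFP from the membrane to activate a tTA-responsive reporter gene. The mCherry ectodomain and the P1' variant appear suited to characterising and tuning receptor expression, geometry and cleavage kinetics, although the record does not spell out these specific aims.
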