Addgene plasmid #58873: mCherry_LD 0_CS A_tTA-BFP
Purpose: MESA target chain with mCherry ectodomain, no linker domain, A cleavage sequence, and tTA-BFP fusion
Depositing lab: Joshua Leonard. Depositing organization: Northwestern University. Publication: Modular Extracellular Sensor Architecture for Engineering Mammalian Cell-based Devices. Daringer NM, Dudek RM, Schwarz KA, Leonard JN. ACS Synth Biol. 2014 Mar 11. 10.1021/sb400128g PubMed 24611683.
Backbone
  Vector backbone: pAAV
  Vector type: Mammalian Expression, AAV
Growth in bacteria
  Bacterial resistance: Ampicillin, 100 μg/mL
  Growth temperature: 37°C
  Growth strain: NEB Stable
  Copy number: Unknown
Gene/Insert
  Gene/Insert name: MESA target chain with mCherry ectodomain, cd28 transmembrane domain, mutated TEV cleavage sequence (A in P1')
  Species: Synthetic
  Insert size (bp): 2640
  Promoter: CMV
  Tag / fusion protein: EBFP (C terminal on insert)
  Cloning method: Restriction Enzyme; 5′ cloning site NheI (not destroyed); 3′ cloning site NotI (not destroyed)
  Sequencing primers: 5′ ATGTGCCGAGCCATCTCTCT; 3′ TTACTTGTACAGCTCGTCCA
Terms and licenses: Academic/Nonprofit Terms; Industry Terms: Not Available to Industry
How to cite: mCherry_LD 0_CS A_tTA-BFP was a gift from Joshua Leonard (Addgene plasmid # 58873 ; http://n2t.net/addgene:58873 ; RRID:Addgene_58873)
