>Addgene plasmid #58873 | mCherry_LD 0_CS A_tTA-BFP | addgene partial sequence | sequence record 97294 | TNT-rtTA 5'-CTAAAGTAAAATGCCCCACAGC-3'
TTGTTGGCATAAAAAGGCTAATTGATTTTCGAGAGTTTCATACTGTTTTTCTGTAGGCCGTGTACCTAAA
TGTACTTTTGCTCCATCGCGATGACTTAGTAAAGCACATCTAAAACTTTTAGCGTTATTACGTAAAAAAT
CTTGCCAGCTTTCCCCTTCTAAAGGGCAAAAGTGAGTATGGTGCCTATCTAACATCTCAATGGCTAAGGC
GTCGAGCAAAGCCCGCTTATTTTTTACATGCCAATACAATGTAGGCTGCTCTACACCTAGCTTCTGGGCG
AGTTTACGGGTTGTTAAACCTTCGATTCCGACCTCATTAAGCAGCTCTAATGCGCTGTTAATCACTTTAC
TTTTATCTAATCTAGACATTGCCTGAAAATACAGGTTTTCAACACAAAGAGCCACTGTCACTAGCAAGCC
ATAACAAAACAGGACTCCAGCAACCACGACCAGTGCCCAAAAAAGCTTCTTGTACAGCTCGTCCATGCCG
CCGGTGGAGTGGCGGCCCTCGGCGCGTTCGTACTGTTCCACGATGGTGTAGTCCTCGTTGTGGGAGGTGA
TGTCCAACTTGATGTTGACGTTGTAGGCGCCGGGCAGCTGCACGGGCTTCTTGGCCTTGTAGGTGGTCTT
GACCTCAGCGTCGTAGTGGCCGCCGTCCTTCAGCTTCAGCCTCTGCTTGATCTCGCCCTTCAGGGCGCCG
TCCTCGGGGTACATCCGCTCGGAGGAGGCCTCCCAGCCCATGGTCTTCTTCTGCATTACGGGGCCGTCGG
AGGGGAAGTTGGTGCCGCGCAGCTTCACCTTGTAGATG
