>Addgene plasmid #58873 | mCherry_LD 0_CS A_tTA-BFP | addgene partial sequence | sequence record 97297 | TetR-F1 5'-TTGATCACCAAGGTGCAGAG-3'
TATGCGGATTAGAAAAACAACTTAAATGTGAAAGTGGGTCCGCGTACAGCCGCGCGCGTACGAAAAACAA
TTACGGGTCTACCATCGAGGGCCTGCTCGATCTCCCGGACGACGACGCCCCCGAAGAGGCGGGGCTGGCG
GCTCCGCGCCTGTCCTTTCTCCCCGCGGGACACACGCGCAGACTGTCGACGGCCCCCCCGACCGATGTCA
GCCTGGGGGACGAGCTCCACTTAGACGGCGAGGACGTGGCGATGGCGCATGCCGACGCGCTAGACGATTT
CGATCTGGACATGTTGGGGGACGGGGATTCCCCGGGTCCGGGATTTACCCCCCACGACTCCGCCCCCTAC
GGCGCTCTGGATATGGCCGACTTCGAGTTTGAGCAGATGTTTACCGATGCCCTTGGAATTGACGAGTACG
GTGGAGGTACCGGCGGAGGCTCCGGTGGTGGCTCTATGGTGAGCAAGGGCGAGGAGCTGTTCACCGGGGT
GGTGCCCATCCTGGTCGAGCTGGACGGCGACGTAAACGGCCACAAGTTCAGCGTGAGGGGCGAGGGCGAG
GGCGATGCCACCAACGGCAAGCTGACCCTGAAGTTCATCTGCACCACCGGCAAGCTGCCCGTGCCCTGGC
CCACCCTCGTGACCACCCTGAGCCACGGCGTGCAGTGCTTCGCCCGCTACCCCGACCACATG
