>Addgene plasmid #58873 | mCherry_LD 0_CS A_tTA-BFP | addgene partial sequence | sequence record 129132 | CMV-F 5'-CGCAAATGGGCGGTAGGCGTG-3'
ACTAGAGAACCCACTGCTTACTGGCTTATCGAAATTAATACGACTCACTATAGGGAGACCCAAGCTGGCT
AGCGCCATCATGTGCCGAGCCATCTCTCTTAGGCGCTTGCTGCTGCTGCTGCTGCAGCTGTCACAACTCC
TAGCTGTCACTCAAGGGATGGTGAGCAAGGGCGAGGAGGATAACATGGCCATCATCAAGGAGTTCATGCG
CTTCAAGGTGCACATGGAGGGCTCCGTGAACGGCCACGAGTTCGAGATCGAGGGCGAGGGCGAGGGCCGC
CCCTACGAGGGCACCCAGACCGCCAAGCTGAAGGTGACCAAGGGTGGCCCCCTGCCCTTCGCCTGGGACA
TCCTGTCCCCTCAGTTCATGTACGGCTCCAAGGCCTACGTGAAGCACCCCGCCGACATCCCCGACTACTT
GAAGCTGTCCTTCCCCGAGGGCTTCAAGTGGGAGCGCGTGATGAACTTCGAGGACGGCGGCGTGGTGACC
GTGACCCAGGACTCCTCCCTGCAGGACGGCGAGTTCATCTACAAGGTGAAGCTGCGCGGCACCAACTTCC
CCTCCGACGGCCCCGTAATGCAGAAGAAGACCATGGGCTGGGAGGCCTCCTCCGAGCGGATGTACCCCGA
GGACGGCGCCCTGAAGGGCGAGATCAAGCAGAGGCTGAAGCTGAAGGACGGCGGCCACTACGACGCTGAG
GTCAAGACCACCTACAAGGCCAAGAAGCCCGTGCAGCTGCCCGGCGCCTACAACGTCAACATCAAGTTGG
ACATCACCTCCCACAACGAGGACTACACCATCGTGGAA
