>Addgene plasmid #58873 | mCherry_LD 0_CS A_tTA-BFP | addgene partial sequence | sequence record 129133 | hbeta-globpA-R2 5'-GATGCTCAAGGCCCTTCATA-3'
GGAACCTTTAATAGAAATTGGACAGCAAGAAAGCGAGCTTAGTGATACTTGTGGGCCAGGGCATTAGCCA
CACCAGCCACCACTTTCTGATAGGCAGCCTGCACTGGTGGGGTGAATTGCTCGAGGTTTAAACAGCTCCA
CCGCGGTGGCGGCCGCTATTACTTGTACAGCTCGTCCATGCCGAGAGTGATCCCGGCGGCGGTGCGGAAC
TCCAGCAGGACCATGTGATCGCGCTTCTCGTTGGGGTCTTTGCTCAGCACGGACTGGGTGCTCAGGTAGT
GGCTGTCGGGCAGCAGCACGGGGCCGTCGCCGATGGGGGTGTTCTGCTGGTAGTGGTCGGCGAGCTGCAC
GCTGCCGTCCTCCACGTTGTGGCGGATCTTGAAGTTCACCTTGATGCCGTTCTTCTGCTTGACGGCCATG
ATATAGATGTTGTGGCTGTTGAAGTTGTACTCCAGCTTGTGCCCCAGGATGTTGCCGTCCTCCTTGAAGT
CGACGCCCTTCAGCTCGATGCGGTTCACTAGGGTGTCGCCCTCGAACTTCACCTCGGCGCGGGTCTTGTA
GGTGCCGTCGTCCTTGAAGAAGATGGTGCGCTCCTGGACGTAGCCTTCGGGCATGGCGGACTTGAAGAAG
TCGTGCTGCTTCATGTGGTCGGGGTAGCGGGCGAAGCACTGCACGCCGTGGCTCAGGGTGGTCACGAGGG
TGGGCCAGGGCACGGGCAGCTTGCCGGTGGTGCAGATGAACTTCAGGGTCAGCTTGCCGTTGGTGGCATC
GCCCTCGCCCTCGCCCCTCACGCTGAACTTGTGGCCGTTTACGTCGCCG
